Addgene plasmid #217343: gCH27 (crCD55-4)
Purpose: crRNA targeting CD55
Depositing lab: Luke Gilbert. Depositing organization: University of California, San Francisco (UCSF). Publication: Engineered CRISPR-Cas12a for higher-order combinatorial chromatin perturbations. Hsiung CC, Wilson CM, Sambold NA, Dai R, Chen Q, Teyssier N, Misiukiewicz S, Arab A, O'Loughlin T, Cofsky JC, Shi J, Gilbert LA. Nat Biotechnol. 2024 May 17. doi: 10.1038/s41587-024-02224-0. PubMed 38760567.
Backbone
  Vector backbone: pRG212
  Vector type: Lentiviral, CRISPR
Growth in bacteria
  Bacterial resistance: Ampicillin, 100 μg/mL
  Growth temperature: 37°C
  Growth strain: NEB Stable
  Copy number: High Copy
Gene/Insert
  Gene/Insert name: crCD55-4
  gRNA/shRNA sequence: actggtattgcggagccacgagg
  Species: H. sapiens (human)
  Entrez Gene: CD55 (a.k.a. CHAPLE, CR, CROM, DAF, TC)
  Promoter: hU6
  Cloning method: Gibson Cloning
Terms and licenses: Academic/Nonprofit Terms; Industry Terms: Not Available to Industry
Depositor comments: Please visit https://doi.org/10.1101/2023.09.18.558350 for bioRxiv preprint.
How to cite: gCH27 (crCD55-4) was a gift from Luke Gilbert (Addgene plasmid # 217343 ; http://n2t.net/addgene:217343 ; RRID:Addgene_217343)
