[The description below was written by a language model from this plasmid's Addgene catalogue record and pLannotate feature annotations shown in this document.]
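Description:
gCH27 (crCD55-4) is a lentiviral CRISPR plasmid built on the pRG212 backbone that expresses a single Cas12a crRNA directed against human CD55, the gene encoding decay-accelerating factor. The crRNA was inserted by Gibson cloning downstream of a human U6 RNA polymerase III promoter. In the circular map this U6 cassette lies between the nef-derived fragment that follows the WPRE and the truncated downstream LTR. That position suggests it sits within the 3′ LTR region, although the record does not say so explicitly. The plasmid carries no Cas12a coding sequence, so the nuclease or its engineered derivative must be supplied separately.

The viral transfer cassette is driven by an RSV promoter fused to a truncated HIV-1 5′ LTR. It is followed by the Ψ packaging signal with a gag fragment, the RRE for Rev-dependent nuclear export, and the cPPT/CTS. An EF-1α core promoter then drives EGFP followed by a NeoR/KanR open reading frame, so transduced cells can be tracked by fluorescence and selected with G418. How the two coding sequences are linked is not annotated. A WPRE enhances transcript expression, and an SV40 poly(A) signal and SV40 origin lie beyond the downstream LTR. In bacteria the plasmid replicates from a high-copy ColE1/pUC origin with ampicillin selection. It also retains an f1 origin and lac-derived remnants from the cloning backbone.

The associated publication concerns engineered Cas12a for higher-order combinatorial chromatin perturbations. In that context, a crRNA against the cell-surface protein CD55 would give a convenient readout of perturbation efficiency, though the record states the purpose only as targeting CD55.
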