Features (pLannotate 1.2.2; 26 found; start..end, strand, type, name):
     50..290     +  promoter       U6 promoter: RNA polymerase III promoter for human U6 snRNA
    414..594     +  LTR            5' LTR (truncated): truncated 5' long terminal repeat (LTR) from HIV-1
    672..793     +  polyA_signal   SV40 poly(A) signal: SV40 polyadenylation signal
    833..968     +  rep_origin     SV40 ori: SV40 origin of replication
    989..1007    -  promoter       T7 promoter: promoter for bacteriophage T7 RNA polymerase
   1015..1170    +  CDS            lacZα (fragment): LacZα fragment of β-galactosidase; lacZ fragment
   1175..1603    +  rep_origin     f1 ori (sequence partly withheld): f1 bacteriophage origin of replication; arrow indicates direction of (+) strand synthesis
   1656..1760    +  promoter       AmpR promoter: bla
   1761..2621    +  CDS            AmpR: β-lactamase; bla; confers resistance to ampicillin, carbenicillin, and related antibiotics
   2792..3380    +  rep_origin     ori: high-copy-number ColE1/pMB1/pBR322/pUC origin of replication
   3563..3655    +  CDS            lacI (fragment): lac repressor; lacI; The lac repressor binds to the lac operator to inhibit transcription in E. coli. This inhibition can be relieved by adding lactose or isopropyl-β-D-thiogalactopyranoside (IPTG).
   3668..3689    +  protein_bind   CAP binding site: CAP binding activates transcription in the presence of cAMP. E. coli catabolite activator protein
   3704..3734    +  promoter       lac promoter: promoter for the E. coli lac operon
   3742..3758    +  protein_bind   lac operator: The lac repressor binds to the lac operator to inhibit transcription in E. coli. This inhibition can be relieved by adding lactose or isopropyl-β-D-thiogalactopyranoside (IPTG). lac repressor encoded by lacI
   3803..3821    +  promoter       T3 promoter: promoter for bacteriophage T3 RNA polymerase
   3849..4075    +  promoter       RSV promoter: Rous sarcoma virus enhancer/promoter
   4076..4256    +  LTR            5' LTR (truncated): truncated 5' long terminal repeat (LTR) from HIV-1
   4303..4428    +  misc_feature   HIV-1 Ψ: packaging signal of human immunodeficiency virus type 1
   4412..4775    +  CDS            HIV-1 gag (fragment): gag protein from human immunodeficiency virus 1; gag
   4921..5154    +  misc_feature   RRE: The Rev response element (RRE) of HIV-1 allows for Rev-dependent mRNA export from the nucleus to the cytoplasm.
   5564..5681    +  misc_feature   cPPT/CTS: central polypurine tract and central termination sequence of HIV-1
   5765..5976    +  promoter       EF-1α core promoter: core promoter for human elongation factor EF-1α
   6029..6745    +  CDS            EGFP: EGFP is a basic (constitutively fluorescent) green fluorescent protein published in 1996, derived from Aequorea victoria. It is reported to be a rapidly-maturing weak dimer with moderate acid sensitivity.
   6812..7606    +  CDS            NeoR/KanR: aminoglycoside phosphotransferase from Tn5; aph(3')-II (or nptII); confers resistance to neomycin, kanamycin, and G418 (Geneticin®)
   7622..8210    +  misc_feature   WPRE: woodchuck hepatitis virus posttranscriptional regulatory element
   8206..8316    +  CDS            nef (fragment): NEF_HV1LA - Experimental evidence at protein level: Swiss-Prot protein existence level 1. Extracellular Nef protein targets CD4(+) T-lymphocytes for apoptosis by interacting with CXCR4 surface receptors. From Human immunodeficiency virus type 1 group M subtype B (isolate Lai) (HIV-1).
>Addgene plasmid #217343 | gCH27 (crCD55-4) | addgene full sequence | sequence record 426477 | Addgene NGS Result
TTCACCATTATCGTTTCAGACCCACCTCCCAACCCCGAGTGGACCCAGAGAGGGCCTATTTCCCATGATT
CCTTCATATTTGCATATACGATACAAGGCTGTTAGAGAGATAATTAGAATTAATTTGACTGTAAACACAA
AGATATTAGTACAAAATACGTGACGTAGAAAGTAATAATTTCTTGGGTAGTTTGCAGTTTTAAAATTATG
TTTTAAAATGGACTATCATATGCTTACCGTAACTTGAAAGTATTTCGATTTCTTGGCTTTATATATCTTG
TGGAAAGGACGAAACACCGAATTTCTACTCTTGTAGATACTGGTATTGCGGAGCCACGAGGAATTTCTAC
TCTTGTAGATTTTTTTTAAGCTTGGCGTAACTAGATCTTGAGACACTGCTTTTTGCTTGTACTGGGTCTC
TCTTGTTAGACCAGATCTGAGCCTGGGAGCTCTCTGGCTAACTAGGGAACCCACTGCTTAAGCCTCAATA
AAGCTTGCCTTGAGTGCTTCAAGTAGTGTGTGCCCGTCTGTTGTGTGACTCTGGTAACTAGAGATCCCTC
AGACCCTTTTAGTCAGTGTGGAAAATCTCTAGCAGTACGTATAGTAGTTCATGTCATCTTATTATTCAGT
ATTTATAACTTGCAAAGAAATGAATATCAGAGAGTGAGAGGAACTTGTTTATTGCAGCTTATAATGGTTA
CAAATAAAGCAATAGCATCACAAATTTCACAAATAAAGCATTTTTTTCACTGCATTCTAGTTGTGGTTTG
TCCAAACTCATCAATGTATCTTATCATGTCTGGCTCTAGCTATCCCGCCCCTAACTCCGCCCATCCCGCC
CCTAACTCCGCCCAGTTCCGCCCATTCTCCGCCCCATGGCTGACTAATTTTTTTTATTTATGCAGAGGCC
GAGGCCGCCTCGGCCTCTGAGCTATTCCAGAAGTAGTGAGGAGGCTTTTTTGGAGGCCTAGGGACGTACC
CAATTCGTCCTATAGTGAGTCGTATTACGCGCGCTCACTGGCCGTCGTTTTACAACGTCGTGACTGGGAA
AACCCTGGCGTTACCCAACTTAATCGCCTTGCAGCACATCCCCCTTTCGCCAGCTGGCGTAATAGCGAAG
AGGCCCGCACCGATCGCCCTTCCCAACAGTTGCGCAGCCTGAATGGCGAATGGG
[124 nt withheld, positions 1175-1298]
C
[91 nt withheld, positions 1300-1390]
A
[49 nt withheld, positions 1392-1440]
CCTTTGACGTTGGAGTCCACGTTCTTT
[37 nt withheld, positions 1468-1504]
ACCCTATCTCGGTCTATTCTTTTGATTTATAAGGGATTTTGCCGATTTCGGCCTATTGGTTAAAAAATGA
GCTGATTTAACAAAAATTTAACGCGAATTTTAACAAAATATTAACGCTTACAATTTAGGTGGCACTTTTC
GGGGAAATGTGCGCGGAACCCCTATTTGTTTATTTTTCTAAATACATTCAAATATGTATCCGCTCATGAG
ACAATAACCCTGATAAATGCTTCAATAATATTGAAAAAGGAAGAGTATGAGTATTCAACATTTCCGTGTC
GCCCTTATTCCCTTTTTTGCGGCATTTTGCCTTCCTGTTTTTGCTCACCCAGAAACGCTGGTGAAAGTAA
AAGATGCTGAAGATCAGTTGGGTGCACGAGTGGGTTACATCGAACTGGATCTCAACAGCGGTAAGATCCT
TGAGAGTTTTCGCCCCGAAGAACGTTTTCCAATGATGAGCACTTTTAAAGTTCTGCTATGTGGCGCGGTA
TTATCCCGTATTGACGCCGGGCAAGAGCAACTCGGTCGCCGCATACACTATTCTCAGAATGACTTGGTTG
AGTACTCACCAGTCACAGAAAAGCATCTTACGGATGGCATGACAGTAAGAGAATTATGCAGTGCTGCCAT
AACCATGAGTGATAACACTGCGGCCAACTTACTTCTGACAACGATCGGAGGACCGAAGGAGCTAACCGCT
TTTTTGCACAACATGGGGGATCATGTAACTCGCCTTGATCGTTGGGAACCGGAGCTGAATGAAGCCATAC
CAAACGACGAGCGTGACACCACGATGCCTGTAGCAATGGCAACAACGTTGCGCAAACTATTAACTGGCGA
ACTACTTACTCTAGCTTCCCGGCAACAATTAATAGACTGGATGGAGGCGGATAAAGTTGCAGGACCACTT
CTGCGCTCGGCCCTTCCGGCTGGCTGGTTTATTGCTGATAAATCTGGAGCCGGTGAGCGTGGGTCTCGCG
GTATCATTGCAGCACTGGGGCCAGATGGTAAGCCCTCCCGTATCGTAGTTATCTACACGACGGGGAGTCA
GGCAACTATGGATGAACGAAATAGACAGATCGCTGAGATAGGTGCCTCACTGATTAAGCATTGGTAACTG
TCAGACCAAGTTTACTCATATATACTTTAGATTGATTTAAAACTTCATTTTTAATTTAAAAGGATCTAGG
TGAAGATCCTTTTTGATAATCTCATGACCAAAATCCCTTAACGTGAGTTTTCGTTCCACTGAGCGTCAGA
CCCCGTAGAAAAGATCAAAGGATCTTCTTGAGATCCTTTTTTTCTGCGCGTAATCTGCTGCTTGCAAACA
AAAAAACCACCGCTACCAGCGGTGGTTTGTTTGCCGGATCAAGAGCTACCAACTCTTTTTCCGAAGGTAA
CTGGCTTCAGCAGAGCGCAGATACCAAATACTGTTCTTCTAGTGTAGCCGTAGTTAGGCCACCACTTCAA
GAACTCTGTAGCACCGCCTACATACCTCGCTCTGCTAATCCTGTTACCAGTGGCTGCTGCCAGTGGCGAT
AAGTCGTGTCTTACCGGGTTGGACTCAAGACGATAGTTACCGGATAAGGCGCAGCGGTCGGGCTGAACGG
GGGGTTCGTGCACACAGCCCAGCTTGGAGCGAACGACCTACACCGAACTGAGATACCTACAGCGTGAGCT
ATGAGAAAGCGCCACGCTTCCCGAAGGGAGAAAGGCGGACAGGTATCCGGTAAGCGGCAGGGTCGGAACA
GGAGAGCGCACGAGGGAGCTTCCAGGGGGAAACGCCTGGTATCTTTATAGTCCTGTCGGGTTTCGCCACC
TCTGACTTGAGCGTCGATTTTTGTGATGCTCGTCAGGGGGGCGGAGCCTATGGAAAAACGCCAGCAACGC
GGCCTTTTTACGGTTCCTGGCCTTTTGCTGGCCTTTTGCTCACATGTTCTTTCCTGCGTTATCCCCTGAT
TCTGTGGATAACCGTATTACCGCCTTTGAGTGAGCTGATACCGCTCGCCGCAGCCGAACGACCGAGCGCA
GCGAGTCAGTGAGCGAGGAAGCGGAAGAGCGCCCAATACGCAAACCGCCTCTCCCCGCGCGTTGGCCGAT
TCATTAATGCAGCTGGCACGACAGGTTTCCCGACTGGAAAGCGGGCAGTGAGCGCAACGCAATTAATGTG
AGTTAGCTCACTCATTAGGCACCCCAGGCTTTACACTTTATGCTTCCGGCTCGTATGTTGTGTGGAATTG
TGAGCGGATAACAATTTCACACAGGAAACAGCTATGACCATGATTACGCCAAGCGCGCAATTAACCCTCA
CTAAAGGGAACAAAAGCTGGAGCTGCAAGCTTAATGTAGTCTTATGCAATACTCTTGTAGTCTTGCAACA
TGGTAACGATGAGTTAGCAACATGCCTTACAAGGAGAGAAAAAGCACCGTGCATGCCGATTGGTGGAAGT
AAGGTGGTACGATCGTGCCTTATTAGGAAGGCAACAGACGGGTCTGACATGGATTGGACGAACCACTGAA
TTGCCGCATTGCAGAGATATTGTATTTAAGTGCCTAGCTCGATACATAAACGGGTCTCTCTGGTTAGACC
AGATCTGAGCCTGGGAGCTCTCTGGCTAACTAGGGAACCCACTGCTTAAGCCTCAATAAAGCTTGCCTTG
AGTGCTTCAAGTAGTGTGTGCCCGTCTGTTGTGTGACTCTGGTAACTAGAGATCCCTCAGACCCTTTTAG
TCAGTGTGGAAAATCTCTAGCAGTGGCGCCCGAACAGGGACTTGAAAGCGAAAGGGAAACCAGAGGAGCT
CTCTCGACGCAGGACTCGGCTTGCTGAAGCGCGCACGGCAAGAGGCGAGGGGCGGCGACTGGTGAGTACG
CCAAAAATTTTGACTAGCGGAGGCTAGAAGGAGAGAGATGGGTGCGAGAGCGTCAGTATTAAGCGGGGGA
GAATTAGATCGCGATGGGAAAAAATTCGGTTAAGGCCAGGGGGAAAGAAAAAATATAAATTAAAACATAT
AGTATGGGCAAGCAGGGAGCTAGAACGATTCGCAGTTAATCCTGGCCTGTTAGAAACATCAGAAGGCTGT
AGACAAATACTGGGACAGCTACAACCATCCCTTCAGACAGGATCAGAAGAACTTAGATCATTATATAATA
CAGTAGCAACCCTCTATTGTGTGCATCAAAGGATAGAGATAAAAGACACCAAGGAAGCTTTAGACAAGAT
AGAGGAAGAGCAAAACAAAAGTAAGACCACCGCACAGCAAGCGGCCGCTGATCTTCAGACCTGGAGGAGG
AGATATGAGGGACAATTGGAGAAGTGAATTATATAAATATAAAGTAGTAAAAATTGAACCATTAGGAGTA
GCACCCACCAAGGCAAAGAGAAGAGTGGTGCAGAGAGAAAAAAGAGCAGTGGGAATAGGAGCTTTGTTCC
TTGGGTTCTTGGGAGCAGCAGGAAGCACTATGGGCGCAGCGTCAATGACGCTGACGGTACAGGCCAGACA
ATTATTGTCTGGTATAGTGCAGCAGCAGAACAATTTGCTGAGGGCTATTGAGGCGCAACAGCATCTGTTG
CAACTCACAGTCTGGGGCATCAAGCAGCTCCAGGCAAGAATCCTGGCTGTGGAAAGATACCTAAAGGATC
AACAGCTCCTGGGGATTTGGGGTTGCTCTGGAAAACTCATTTGCACCACTGCTGTGCCTTGGAATGCTAG
TTGGAGTAATAAATCTCTGGAACAGATTTGGAATCACACGACCTGGATGGAGTGGGACAGAGAAATTAAC
AATTACACAAGCTTAATACACTCCTTAATTGAAGAATCGCAAAACCAGCAAGAAAAGAATGAACAAGAAT
TATTGGAATTAGATAAATGGGCAAGTTTGTGGAATTGGTTTAACATAACAAATTGGCTGTGGTATATAAA
ATTATTCATAATGATAGTAGGAGGCTTGGTAGGTTTAAGAATAGTTTTTGCTGTACTTTCTATAGTGAAT
AGAGTTAGGCAGGGATATTCACCATTATCGTTTCAGAATCTTGAGACAAATGGCAGTATTCATCCACAAT
TTTAAAAGAAAAGGGGGGATTGGGGGGTACAGTGCAGGGGAAAGAATAGTAGACATAATAGCAACAGACA
TACAAACTAAAGAATTACAAAAACAAATTACAAAAATTCAAAATTTTCGGGTTTATTACAGGGACAGCAG
AGATCCACTTTGGCGCCGGCTCGAGGGGGCCCGGGTCGAGTGGCTCCGGTGCCCGTCAGTGGGCAGAGCG
CACATCGCCCACAGTCCCCGAGAAGTTGGGGGGAGGGGTCGGCAATTGAACCGGTGCCTAGAGAAGGTGG
CGCGGGGTAAACTGGGAAAGTGATGTCGTGTACTGGCTCCGCCTTTTTCCCGAGGGTGGGGGAGAACCGT
ATATAAGTGCAGTAGTCGCCGTGAACGTTCTTTTTCGCAACGGGTTTGCCGCCAGAACACAGGTGTCGTG
ACGCGGGATCCGCCACCATGGATTACAAAGACGATGACGATAAGATGGTGAGCAAGGGCGAGGAGCTGTT
CACCGGGGTGGTGCCCATCCTGGTCGAGCTGGACGGCGACGTAAACGGCCACAAGTTCAGCGTGTCCGGC
GAGGGCGAGGGCGATGCCACCTACGGCAAGCTGACCCTGAAGTTCATCTGCACCACCGGCAAGCTGCCCG
TGCCCTGGCCCACCCTCGTGACCACCCTGACCTACGGCGTGCAGTGCTTCAGCCGCTACCCCGACCACAT
GAAGCAGCACGACTTCTTCAAGTCCGCCATGCCCGAAGGCTACGTCCAGGAGCGCACCATCTTCTTCAAG
GACGACGGCAACTACAAGACCCGCGCCGAGGTGAAGTTCGAGGGCGACACCCTGGTGAACCGCATCGAGC
TGAAGGGCATCGACTTCAAGGAGGACGGCAACATCCTGGGGCACAAGCTGGAGTACAACTACAACAGCCA
CAACGTCTATATCATGGCCGACAAGCAGAAGAACGGCATCAAGGTGAACTTCAAGATCCGCCACAACATC
GAGGACGGCAGCGTGCAGCTCGCCGACCACTACCAGCAGAACACCCCCATCGGCGACGGCCCCGTGCTGC
TGCCCGACAACCACTACCTGAGCACCCAGTCCGCCCTGAGCAAAGACCCCAACGAGAAGCGCGATCACAT
GGTCCTGCTGGAGTTCGTGACCGCCGCCGGGATCACTCTCGGCATGGACGAGCTGTACAAGGGCAGCGGC
GCCACCAACTTCAGCCTGCTGAAGCAGGCCGGCGACGTGGAGGAGAACCCCGGCCCCATGCTTGAACAAG
ATGGATTGCACGCAGGTTCTCCGGCCGCTTGGGTGGAGAGGCTATTCGGCTATGACTGGGCACAACAGAC
AATCGGCTGCTCTGATGCCGCCGTGTTCCGGCTGTCAGCGCAGGGGCGCCCGGTTCTTTTTGTCAAGACC
GACCTGTCCGGTGCCCTGAATGAACTGCAGGACGAGGCAGCGCGGCTATCGTGGCTGGCCACGACGGGCG
TTCCTTGCGCAGCTGTGCTCGACGTTGTCACTGAAGCGGGAAGGGACTGGCTGCTATTGGGCGAAGTGCC
GGGGCAGGATCTCCTGTCATCTCACCTTGCTCCTGCCGAGAAAGTATCCATCATGGCTGATGCAATGCGG
CGGCTGCATACGCTTGATCCGGCTACCTGCCCATTCGACCACCAAGCGAAACATCGCATCGAGCGAGCAC
GTACTCGGATGGAAGCCGGTCTTGTCGATCAGGATGATCTGGACGAAGAGCATCAGGGGCTCGCGCCAGC
CGAACTGTTCGCCAGGCTCAAGGCGCGCATGCCCGACGGCGAGGATCTCGTCGTGACCCATGGCGATGCC
TGCTTGCCGAATATCATGGTGGAAAATGGCCGCTTTTCTGGATTCATCGACTGTGGCCGGCTGGGTGTGG
CGGACCGCTATCAGGACATAGCGTTGGCTACCCGTGATATTGCTGAAGAGCTTGGCGGCGAATGGGCTGA
CCGCTTCCTCGTGCTTTACGGTATCGCCGCTCCCGATTCGCAGCGCATCGCCTTCTATCGCCTTCTTGAC
GAGTTCTTCTGAACGCGTTAAGTCGACAATCAACCTCTGGATTACAAAATTTGTGAAAGATTGACTGGTA
TTCTTAACTATGTTGCTCCTTTTACGCTATGTGGATACGCTGCTTTAATGCCTTTGTATCATGCTATTGC
TTCCCGTATGGCTTTCATTTTCTCCTCCTTGTATAAATCCTGGTTGCTGTCTCTTTATGAGGAGTTGTGG
CCCGTTGTCAGGCAACGTGGCGTGGTGTGCACTGTGTTTGCTGACGCAACCCCCACTGGTTGGGGCATTG
CCACCACCTGTCAGCTCCTTTCCGGGACTTTCGCTTTCCCCCTCCCTATTGCCACGGCGGAACTCATCGC
CGCCTGCCTTGCCCGCTGCTGGACAGGGGCTCGGCTGTTGGGCACTGACAATTCCGTGGTGTTGTCGGGG
AAATCATCGTCCTTTCCTTGGCTGCTCGCCTGTGTTGCCACCTGGATTCTGCGCGGGACGTCCTTCTGCT
ACGTCCCTTCGGCCCTCAATCCAGCGGACCTTCCTTCCCGCGGCCTGCTGCCGGCTCTGCGGCCTCTTCC
GCGTCTTCGCCTTCGCCCTCAGACGAGTCGGATCTCCCTTTGGGCCGCCTCCCCGCGTCGACTTTAAGAC
CAATGACTTACAAGGCAGCTGTAGATCTTAGCCACTTTTTAAAAGAAAAGGGGGGACTGGAAGGGCTAAT
TCACTCCCAACGAAGACAAGAT
